>Addgene plasmid #202757 | TLCV2 - sgAP2S1 #2 | addgene full sequence | sequence record 437017 | Addgene NGS Result
ATGTCGAGTTTACTCCCTATCAGTGATAGAGAACGATGTCGAGTTTACTCCCTATCAGTGATAGAGAACG
TATGTCGAGTTTACTCCCTATCAGTGATAGAGAACGTATGTCGAGTTTACTCCCTATCAGTGATAGAGAA
CGTATGTCGAGTTTATCCCTATCAGTGATAGAGAACGTATGTCGAGTTTACTCCCTATCAGTGATAGAGA
ACGTATGTCGAGGTAGGCGTGTACGGTGGGAGGCCTATATAAGCAGAGCTCGTTTAGTGAACCGTCAGAT
CGCCTGGAGAATACCGGTTCTAGAGCGCTGCCACCATGGACAAGAAGTACAGCATCGGCCTGGACATCGG
CACCAACTCTGTGGGCTGGGCCGTGATCACCGACGAGTACAAGGTGCCCAGCAAGAAATTCAAGGTGCTG
GGCAACACCGACCGGCACAGCATCAAGAAGAACCTGATCGGAGCCCTGCTGTTCGACAGCGGCGAAACAG
CCGAGGCCACCCGGCTGAAGAGAACCGCCAGAAGAAGATACACCAGACGGAAGAACCGGATCTGCTATCT
GCAAGAGATCTTCAGCAACGAGATGGCCAAGGTGGACGACAGCTTCTTCCACAGACTGGAAGAGTCCTTC
CTGGTGGAAGAGGATAAGAAGCACGAGCGGCACCCCATCTTCGGCAACATCGTGGACGAGGTGGCCTACC
ACGAGAAGTACCCCACCATCTACCACCTGAGAAAGAAACTGGTGGACAGCACCGACAAGGCCGACCTGCG
GCTGATCTATCTGGCCCTGGCCCACATGATCAAGTTCCGGGGCCACTTCCTGATCGAGGGCGACCTGAAC
CCCGACAACAGCGACGTGGACAAGCTGTTCATCCAGCTGGTGCAGACCTACAACCAGCTGTTCGAGGAAA
ACCCCATCAACGCCAGCGGCGTGGACGCCAAGGCCATCCTGTCTGCCAGACTGAGCAAGAGCAGACGGCT
GGAAAATCTGATCGCCCAGCTGCCCGGCGAGAAGAAGAATGGCCTGTTCGGAAACCTGATTGCCCTGAGC
CTGGGCCTGACCCCCAACTTCAAGAGCAACTTCGACCTGGCCGAGGATGCCAAACTGCAGCTGAGCAAGG
ACACCTACGACGACGACCTGGACAACCTGCTGGCCCAGATCGGCGACCAGTACGCCGACCTGTTTCTGGC
CGCCAAGAACCTGTCCGACGCCATCCTGCTGAGCGACATCCTGAGAGTGAACACCGAGATCACCAAGGCC
CCCCTGAGCGCCTCTATGATCAAGAGATACGACGAGCACCACCAGGACCTGACCCTGCTGAAAGCTCTCG
TGCGGCAGCAGCTGCCTGAGAAGTACAAAGAGATTTTCTTCGACCAGAGCAAGAACGGCTACGCCGGCTA
CATTGACGGCGGAGCCAGCCAGGAAGAGTTCTACAAGTTCATCAAGCCCATCCTGGAAAAGATGGACGGC
ACCGAGGAACTGCTCGTGAAGCTGAACAGAGAGGACCTGCTGCGGAAGCAGCGGACCTTCGACAACGGCA
GCATCCCCCACCAGATCCACCTGGGAGAGCTGCACGCCATTCTGCGGCGGCAGGAAGATTTTTACCCATT
CCTGAAGGACAACCGGGAAAAGATCGAGAAGATCCTGACCTTCCGCATCCCCTACTACGTGGGCCCTCTG
GCCAGGGGAAACAGCAGATTCGCCTGGATGACCAGAAAGAGCGAGGAAACCATCACCCCCTGGAACTTCG
AGGAAGTGGTGGACAAGGGCGCTTCCGCCCAGAGCTTCATCGAGCGGATGACCAACTTCGATAAGAACCT
GCCCAACGAGAAGGTGCTGCCCAAGCACAGCCTGCTGTACGAGTACTTCACCGTGTATAACGAGCTGACC
AAAGTGAAATACGTGACCGAGGGAATGAGAAAGCCCGCCTTCCTGAGCGGCGAGCAGAAAAAGGCCATCG
TGGACCTGCTGTTCAAGACCAACCGGAAAGTGACCGTGAAGCAGCTGAAAGAGGACTACTTCAAGAAAAT
CGAGTGCTTCGACTCCGTGGAAATCTCCGGCGTGGAAGATCGGTTCAACGCCTCCCTGGGCACATACCAC
GATCTGCTGAAAATTATCAAGGACAAGGACTTCCTGGACAATGAGGAAAACGAGGACATTCTGGAAGATA
TCGTGCTGACCCTGACACTGTTTGAGGACAGAGAGATGATCGAGGAACGGCTGAAAACCTATGCCCACCT
GTTCGACGACAAAGTGATGAAGCAGCTGAAGCGGCGGAGATACACCGGCTGGGGCAGGCTGAGCCGGAAG
CTGATCAACGGCATCCGGGACAAGCAGTCCGGCAAGACAATCCTGGATTTCCTGAAGTCCGACGGCTTCG
CCAACAGAAACTTCATGCAGCTGATCCACGACGACAGCCTGACCTTTAAAGAGGACATCCAGAAAGCCCA
GGTGTCCGGCCAGGGCGATAGCCTGCACGAGCACATTGCCAATCTGGCCGGCAGCCCCGCCATTAAGAAG
GGCATCCTGCAGACAGTGAAGGTGGTGGACGAGCTCGTGAAAGTGATGGGCCGGCACAAGCCCGAGAACA
TCGTGATCGAAATGGCCAGAGAGAACCAGACCACCCAGAAGGGACAGAAGAACAGCCGCGAGAGAATGAA
GCGGATCGAAGAGGGCATCAAAGAGCTGGGCAGCCAGATCCTGAAAGAACACCCCGTGGAAAACACCCAG
CTGCAGAACGAGAAGCTGTACCTGTACTACCTGCAGAATGGGCGGGATATGTACGTGGACCAGGAACTGG
ACATCAACCGGCTGTCCGACTACGATGTGGACCATATCGTGCCTCAGAGCTTTCTGAAGGACGACTCCAT
CGACAACAAGGTGCTGACCAGAAGCGACAAGAACCGGGGCAAGAGCGACAACGTGCCCTCCGAAGAGGTC
GTGAAGAAGATGAAGAACTACTGGCGGCAGCTGCTGAACGCCAAGCTGATTACCCAGAGAAAGTTCGACA
ATCTGACCAAGGCCGAGAGAGGCGGCCTGAGCGAACTGGATAAGGCCGGCTTCATCAAGAGACAGCTGGT
GGAAACCCGGCAGATCACAAAGCACGTGGCACAGATCCTGGACTCCCGGATGAACACTAAGTACGACGAG
AATGACAAGCTGATCCGGGAAGTGAAAGTGATCACCCTGAAGTCCAAGCTGGTGTCCGATTTCCGGAAGG
ATTTCCAGTTTTACAAAGTGCGCGAGATCAACAACTACCACCACGCCCACGACGCCTACCTGAACGCCGT
CGTGGGAACCGCCCTGATCAAAAAGTACCCTAAGCTGGAAAGCGAGTTCGTGTACGGCGACTACAAGGTG
TACGACGTGCGGAAGATGATCGCCAAGAGCGAGCAGGAAATCGGCAAGGCTACCGCCAAGTACTTCTTCT
ACAGCAACATCATGAACTTTTTCAAGACCGAGATTACCCTGGCCAACGGCGAGATCCGGAAGCGGCCTCT
GATCGAGACAAACGGCGAAACCGGGGAGATCGTGTGGGATAAGGGCCGGGATTTTGCCACCGTGCGGAAA
GTGCTGAGCATGCCCCAAGTGAATATCGTGAAAAAGACCGAGGTGCAGACAGGCGGCTTCAGCAAAGAGT
CTATCCTGCCCAAGAGGAACAGCGATAAGCTGATCGCCAGAAAGAAGGACTGGGACCCTAAGAAGTACGG
CGGCTTCGACAGCCCCACCGTGGCCTATTCTGTGCTGGTGGTGGCCAAAGTGGAAAAGGGCAAGTCCAAG
AAACTGAAGAGTGTGAAAGAGCTGCTGGGGATCACCATCATGGAAAGAAGCAGCTTCGAGAAGAATCCCA
TCGACTTTCTGGAAGCCAAGGGCTACAAAGAAGTGAAAAAGGACCTGATCATCAAGCTGCCTAAGTACTC
CCTGTTCGAGCTGGAAAACGGCCGGAAGAGAATGCTGGCCTCTGCCGGCGAACTGCAGAAGGGAAACGAA
CTGGCCCTGCCCTCCAAATATGTGAACTTCCTGTACCTGGCCAGCCACTATGAGAAGCTGAAGGGCTCCC
CCGAGGATAATGAGCAGAAACAGCTGTTTGTGGAACAGCACAAGCACTACCTGGACGAGATCATCGAGCA
GATCAGCGAGTTCTCCAAGAGAGTGATCCTGGCCGACGCTAATCTGGACAAAGTGCTGTCCGCCTACAAC
AAGCACCGGGATAAGCCCATCAGAGAGCAGGCCGAGAATATCATCCACCTGTTTACCCTGACCAATCTGG
GAGCCCCTGCCGCCTTCAAGTACTTTGACACCACCATCGACCGGAAGAGGTACACCAGCACCAAAGAGGT
GCTGGACGCCACCCTGATCCACCAGAGCATCACCGGCCTGTACGAGACACGGATCGACCTGTCTCAGCTG
GGAGGCGACAAGCGACCTGCCGCCACAAAGAAGGCTGGACAGGCTAAGAAGAAGAAAGATTACAAAGACG
ATGACGATAAGGGATCCGGAGAGGGCAGAGGAAGTCTGCTAACATGCGGTGACGTCGAGGAGAATCCTGG
CCCAGTGAGCAAGGGCGAGGAGCTGTTCACCGGGGTGGTGCCCATCCTGGTCGAGCTGGACGGCGACGTA
AACGGCCACAAGTTCAGCGTGTCCGGCGAGGGCGAGGGCGATGCCACCTACGGCAAGCTGACCCTGAAGT
TCATCTGCACCACCGGCAAGCTGCCCGTGCCCTGGCCCACCCTCGTGACCACCCTGACCTACGGCGTGCA
GTGCTTCAGCCGCTACCCCGACCACATGAAGCAGCACGACTTCTTCAAGTCCGCCATGCCCGAAGGCTAC
GTCCAGGAGCGCACCATCTTCTTCAAGGACGACGGCAACTACAAGACCCGCGCCGAGGTGAAGTTCGAGG
GCGACACCCTGGTGAACCGCATCGAGCTGAAGGGCATCGACTTCAAGGAGGACGGCAACATCCTGGGGCA
CAAGCTGGAGTACAACTACAACAGCCACAACGTCTATATCATGGCCGACAAGCAGAAGAACGGCATCAAG
GTGAACTTCAAGATCCGCCACAACATCGAGGACGGCAGCGTGCAGCTCGCCGACCACTACCAGCAGAACA
CCCCCATCGGCGACGGCCCCGTGCTGCTGCCCGACAACCACTACCTGAGCACCCAGTCCGCCCTGAGCAA
AGACCCCAACGAGAAGCGCGATCACATGGTCCTGCTGGAGTTCGTGACCGCCGCCGGGATCACTCTCGGC
ATGGACGAGCTGTACAAGTAAGCTAGCATCCGGGCAGAGCGCACATCGCCCACAGTCCCCGAGAAGTTGG
GGGGAGGGGTCGGCAATTGATCCGGTGCCTAGAGAAGGTGGCGCGGGGTAAACTGGGAAAGTGATGTCGT
GTACTGGCTCCGCCTTTTTCCCGAGGGTGGGGGAGAACCGTATATAAGTGCAGTAGTCGCCGTGAACGTT
CTTTTTCGCAACGGGTTTGCCGCCAGAACACAGACTGCGATCGCAATGTACAGTATGACCGAGTACAAGC
CCACGGTGCGCCTCGCCACCCGCGACGACGTCCCCAGGGCCGTACGCACCCTCGCCGCCGCGTTCGCCGA
CTACCCCGCCACGCGCCACACCGTCGATCCGGACCGCCACATCGAGCGGGTCACCGAGCTGCAAGAACTC
TTCCTCACGCGCGTCGGGCTCGACATCGGCAAGGTGTGGGTCGCGGACGACGGCGCCGCGGTGGCGGTCT
GGACCACGCCGGAGAGCGTCGAAGCGGGGGCGGTGTTCGCCGAGATCGGCCCGCGCATGGCCGAGTTGAG
CGGTTCCCGGCTGGCCGCGCAGCAACAGATGGAAGGCCTCCTGGCGCCGCACCGGCCCAAGGAGCCCGCG
TGGTTCCTGGCCACCGTCGGAGTCTCGCCCGACCACCAGGGCAAGGGTCTGGGCAGCGCCGTCGTGCTCC
CCGGAGTGGAGGCGGCCGAGCGCGCCGGGGTGCCCGCCTTCCTGGAGACCTCCGCGCCCCGCAACCTCCC
CTTCTACGAGCGGCTCGGCTTCACCGTCACCGCCGACGTCGAGGTGCCCGAAGGACCGCGCACCTGGTGC
ATGACCCGCAAGCCCGGTGCCGGTTCCGGCGCAACAAACTTCTCTCTGCTGAAACAAGCCGGAGATGTCG
AAGAGAATCCTGGACCGATGTCTAGACTGGACAAGAGCAAAGTCATAAACGGAGCTCTGGAATTACTCAA
TGGTGTCGGTATCGAAGGCCTGACGACAAGGAAACTCGCTCAAAAGCTGGGAGTTGAGCAGCCTACCCTG
TACTGGCACGTGAAGAACAAGCGGGCCCTGCTCGATGCCCTGCCAATCGAGATGCTGGACAGGCATCATA
CCCACTTCTGCCCCCTGGAAGGCGAGTCATGGCAAGACTTTCTGCGGAACAACGCCAAGTCATACCGCTG
TGCTCTCCTCTCACATCGCGACGGGGCTAAAGTGCATCTCGGCACCCGCCCAACAGAGAAACAGTACGAA
ACCCTGGAAAATCAGCTCGCGTTCCTGTGTCAGCAAGGCTTCTCCCTGGAGAACGCACTGTACGCTCTGT
CCGCCGTGGGCCACTTTACACTGGGCTGCGTATTGGAGGAACAGGAGCATCAAGTAGCAAAAGAGGAAAG
AGAGACACCTACCACCGATTCTATGCCCCCACTTCTGAGACAAGCAATTGAGCTGTTCGACCGGCAGGGA
GCCGAACCTGCCTTCCTTTTCGGCCTGGAACTAATCATATGTGGCCTGGAGAAACAGCTAAAGTGCGAAA
GCGGCGGGCCGACCGACGCCCTTGACGATTTTGACTTAGACATGCTCCCAGCCGATGCCCTTGACGACTT
TGACCTTGATATGCTGCCTGCTGACGCTCTTGACGATTTTGACCTTGACATGCTCCCCGGGTAACTCGAG
CGCGTTAAGTCGACAATCAACCTCTGGATTACAAAATTTGTGAAAGATTGACTGGTATTCTTAACTATGT
TGCTCCTTTTACGCTATGTGGATACGCTGCTTTAATGCCTTTGTATCATGCTATTGCTTCCCGTATGGCT
TTCATTTTCTCCTCCTTGTATAAATCCTGGTTGCTGTCTCTTTATGAGGAGTTGTGGCCCGTTGTCAGGC
AACGTGGCGTGGTGTGCACTGTGTTTGCTGACGCAACCCCCACTGGTTGGGGCATTGCCACCACCTGTCA
GCTCCTTTCCGGGACTTTCGCTTTCCCCCTCCCTATTGCCACGGCGGAACTCATCGCCGCCTGCCTTGCC
CGCTGCTGGACAGGGGCTCGGCTGTTGGGCACTGACAATTCCGTGGTGTTGTCGGGGAAATCATCGTCCT
TTCCTTGGCTGCTCGCCTGTGTTGCCACCTGGATTCTGCGCGGGACGTCCTTCTGCTACGTCCCTTCGGC
CCTCAATCCAGCGGACCTTCCTTCCCGCGGCCTGCTGCCGGCTCTGCGGCCTCTTCCGCGTCTTCGCCTT
CGCCCTCAGACGAGTCGGATCTCCCTTTGGGCCGCCTCCCCGCGTCGACTTTAAGACCAATGACTTACAA
GGCAGCTGTAGATCTTAGCCACTTTTTAAAAGAAAAGGGGGGACTGGAAGGGCTAATTCACTCCCAACGA
AGACAAGATCTGCTTTTTGCTTGTACTGGGTCTCTCTGGTTAGACCAGATCTGAGCCTGGGAGCTCTCTG
GCTAACTAGGGAACCCACTGCTTAAGCCTCAATAAAGCTTGCCTTGAGTGCTTCAAGTAGTGTGTGCCCG
TCTGTTGTGTGACTCTGGTAACTAGAGATCCCTCAGACCCTTTTAGTCAGTGTGGAAAATCTCTAGCAGG
GCCCGTTTAAACCCGCTGATCAGCCTCGACTGTGCCTTCTAGTTGCCAGCCATCTGTTGTTTGCCCCTCC
CCCGTGCCTTCCTTGACCCTGGAAGGTGCCACTCCCACTGTCCTTTCCTAATAAAATGAGGAAATTGCAT
CGCATTGTCTGAGTAGGTGTCATTCTATTCTGGGGGGTGGGGTGGGGCAGGACAGCAAGGGGGAGGATTG
GGAAGACAATAGCAGGCATGCTGGGGATGCGGTGGGCTCTATGGCTTCTGAGGCGGAAAGAACCAGCTGG
GGCTCTAGGGGGTATCCCC
[124 nt withheld, positions 8140-8263]
C
[91 nt withheld, positions 8265-8355]
A
[49 nt withheld, positions 8357-8405]
CCTTTGACGTTGGAGTCCACGTTCTTT
[37 nt withheld, positions 8433-8469]
ACCCTATCTCGGTCTATTCTTTTGATTTATAAGGGATTTTGCCGATTTCGGCCTATTGGTTAAAAAATGA
GCTGATTTAACAAAAATTTAACGCGAATTAATTCTGTGGAATGTGTGTCAGTTAGGGTGTGGAAAGTCCC
CAGGCTCCCCAGCAGGCAGAAGTATGCAAAGCATGCATCTCAATTAGTCAGCAACCAGGTGTGGAAAGTC
CCCAGGCTCCCCAGCAGGCAGAAGTATGCAAAGCATGCATCTCAATTAGTCAGCAACCATAGTCCCGCCC
CTAACTCCGCCCATCCCGCCCCTAACTCCGCCCAGTTCCGCCCATTCTCCGCCCCATGGCTGACTAATTT
TTTTTATTTATGCAGAGGCCGAGGCCGCCTCTGCCTCTGAGCTATTCCAGAAGTAGTGAGGAGGCTTTTT
TGGAGGCCTAGGCTTTTGCAAAAAGCTCCCGGGAGCTTGTATATCCATTTTCGGATCTGATCAGCACGTG
TTGACAATTAATCATCGGCATAGTATATCGGCATAGTATAATACGACAAGGTGAGGAACTAAACCATGGC
CAAGTTGACCAGTGCCGTTCCGGTGCTCACCGCGCGCGACGTCGCCGGAGCGGTCGAGTTCTGGACCGAC
CGGCTCGGGTTCTCCCGGGACTTCGTGGAGGACGACTTCGCCGGTGTGGTCCGGGACGACGTGACCCTGT
TCATCAGCGCGGTCCAGGACCAGGTGGTGCCGGACAACACCCTGGCCTGGGTGTGGGTGCGCGGCCTGGA
CGAGCTGTACGCCGAGTGGTCGGAGGTCGTGTCCACGAACTTCCGGGACGCCTCCGGGCCGGCCATGACC
GAGATCGGCGAGCAGCCGTGGGGGCGGGAGTTCGCCCTGCGCGACCCGGCCGGCAACTGCGTGCACTTCG
TGGCCGAGGAGCAGGACTGACACGTGCTACGAGATTTCGATTCCACCGCCGCCTTCTATGAAAGGTTGGG
CTTCGGAATCGTTTTCCGGGACGCCGGCTGGATGATCCTCCAGCGCGGGGATCTCATGCTGGAGTTCTTC
GCCCACCCCAACTTGTTTATTGCAGCTTATAATGGTTACAAATAAAGCAATAGCATCACAAATTTCACAA
ATAAAGCATTTTTTTCACTGCATTCTAGTTGTGGTTTGTCCAAACTCATCAATGTATCTTATCATGTCTG
TATACCGTCGACCTCTAGCTAGAGCTTGGCGTAATCATGGTCATAGCTGTTTCCTGTGTGAAATTGTTAT
CCGCTCACAATTCCACACAACATACGAGCCGGAAGCATAAAGTGTAAAGCCTGGGGTGCCTAATGAGTGA
GCTAACTCACATTAATTGCGTTGCGCTCACTGCCCGCTTTCCAGTCGGGAAACCTGTCGTGCCAGCTGCA
TTAATGAATCGGCCAACGCGCGGGGAGAGGCGGTTTGCGTATTGGGCGCTCTTCCGCTTCCTCGCTCACT
GACTCGCTGCGCTCGGTCGTTCGGCTGCGGCGAGCGGTATCAGCTCACTCAAAGGCGGTAATACGGTTAT
CCACAGAATCAGGGGATAACGCAGGAAAGAACATGTGAGCAAAAGGCCAGCAAAAGGCCAGGAACCGTAA
AAAGGCCGCGTTGCTGGCGTTTTTCCATAGGCTCCGCCCCCCTGACGAGCATCACAAAAATCGACGCTCA
AGTCAGAGGTGGCGAAACCCGACAGGACTATAAAGATACCAGGCGTTTCCCCCTGGAAGCTCCCTCGTGC
GCTCTCCTGTTCCGACCCTGCCGCTTACCGGATACCTGTCCGCCTTTCTCCCTTCGGGAAGCGTGGCGCT
TTCTCATAGCTCACGCTGTAGGTATCTCAGTTCGGTGTAGGTCGTTCGCTCCAAGCTGGGCTGTGTGCAC
GAACCCCCCGTTCAGCCCGACCGCTGCGCCTTATCCGGTAACTATCGTCTTGAGTCCAACCCGGTAAGAC
ACGACTTATCGCCACTGGCAGCAGCCACTGGTAACAGGATTAGCAGAGCGAGGTATGTAGGCGGTGCTAC
AGAGTTCTTGAAGTGGTGGCCTAACTACGGCTACACTAGAAGAACAGTATTTGGTATCTGCGCTCTGCTG
AAGCCAGTTACCTTCGGAAAAAGAGTTGGTAGCTCTTGATCCGGCAAACAAACCACCGCTGGTAGCGGTG
GTTTTTTTGTTTGCAAGCAGCAGATTACGCGCAGAAAAAAAGGATCTCAAGAAGATCCTTTGATCTTTTC
TACGGGGTCTGACGCTCAGTGGAACGAAAACTCACGTTAAGGGATTTTGGTCATGAGATTATCAAAAAGG
ATCTTCACCTAGATCCTTTTAAATTAAAAATGAAGTTTTAAATCAATCTAAAGTATATATGAGTAAACTT
GGTCTGACAGTTACCAATGCTTAATCAGTGAGGCACCTATCTCAGCGATCTGTCTATTTCGTTCATCCAT
AGTTGCCTGACTCCCCGTCGTGTAGATAACTACGATACGGGAGGGCTTACCATCTGGCCCCAGTGCTGCA
ATGATACCGCGAGACCCACGCTCACCGGCTCCAGATTTATCAGCAATAAACCAGCCAGCCGGAAGGGCCG
AGCGCAGAAGTGGTCCTGCAACTTTATCCGCCTCCATCCAGTCTATTAATTGTTGCCGGGAAGCTAGAGT
AAGTAGTTCGCCAGTTAATAGTTTGCGCAACGTTGTTGCCATTGCTACAGGCATCGTGGTGTCACGCTCG
TCGTTTGGTATGGCTTCATTCAGCTCCGGTTCCCAACGATCAAGGCGAGTTACATGATCCCCCATGTTGT
GCAAAAAAGCGGTTAGCTCCTTCGGTCCTCCGATCGTTGTCAGAAGTAAGTTGGCCGCAGTGTTATCACT
CATGGTTATGGCAGCACTGCATAATTCTCTTACTGTCATGCCATCCGTAAGATGCTTTTCTGTGACTGGT
GAGTACTCAACCAAGTCATTCTGAGAATAGTGTATGCGGCGACCGAGTTGCTCTTGCCCGGCGTCAATAC
GGGATAATACCGCGCCACATAGCAGAACTTTAAAAGTGCTCATCATTGGAAAACGTTCTTCGGGGCGAAA
ACTCTCAAGGATCTTACCGCTGTTGAGATCCAGTTCGATGTAACCCACTCGTGCACCCAACTGATCTTCA
GCATCTTTTACTTTCACCAGCGTTTCTGGGTGAGCAAAAACAGGAAGGCAAAATGCCGCAAAAAAGGGAA
TAAGGGCGACACGGAAATGTTGAATACTCATACTCTTCCTTTTTCAATATTATTGAAGCATTTATCAGGG
TTATTGTCTCATGAGCGGATACATATTTGAATGTATTTAGAAAAATAAACAAATAGGGGTTCCGCGCACA
TTTCCCCGAAAAGTGCCACCTGACGTCGACGGATCGGGAGATCTCCCGATCCCCTATGGTGCACTCTCAG
TACAATCTGCTCTGATGCCGCATAGTTAAGCCAGTATCTGCTCCCTGCTTGTGTGTTGGAGGTCGCTGAG
TAGTGCGCGAGCAAAATTTAAGCTACAACAAGGCAAGGCTTGACCGACAATTGCATGAAGAATCTGCTTA
GGGTTAGGCGTTTTGCGCTGCTTCGCGATGTACGGGCCAGATATACGCGTTGACATTGATTATTGACTAG
TTATTAATAGTAATCAATTACGGGGTCATTAGTTCATAGCCCATATATGGAGTTCCGCGTTACATAACTT
ACGGTAAATGGCCCGCCTGGCTGACCGCCCAACGACCCCCGCCCATTGACGTCAATAATGACGTATGTTC
CCATAGTAACGCCAATAGGGACTTTCCATTGACGTCAATGGGTGGAGTATTTACGGTAAACTGCCCACTT
GGCAGTACATCAAGTGTATCATATGCCAAGTACGCCCCCTATTGACGTCAATGACGGTAAATGGCCCGCC
TGGCATTATGCCCAGTACATGACCTTATGGGACTTTCCTACTTGGCAGTACATCTACGTATTAGTCATCG
CTATTACCATGGTGATGCGGTTTTGGCAGTACATCAATGGGCGTGGATAGCGGTTTGACTCACGGGGATT
TCCAAGTCTCCACCCCATTGACGTCAATGGGAGTTTGTTTTGGCACCAAAATCAACGGGACTTTCCAAAA
TGTCGTAACAACTCCGCCCCATTGACGCAAATGGGCGGTAGGCGTGTACGGTGGGAGGTCTATATAAGCA
GCGCGTTTTGCCTGTACTGGGTCTCTCTGGTTAGACCAGATCTGAGCCTGGGAGCTCTCTGGCTAACTAG
GGAACCCACTGCTTAAGCCTCAATAAAGCTTGCCTTGAGTGCTTCAAGTAGTGTGTGCCCGTCTGTTGTG
TGACTCTGGTAACTAGAGATCCCTCAGACCCTTTTAGTCAGTGTGGAAAATCTCTAGCAGTGGCGCCCGA
ACAGGGACTTGAAAGCGAAAGGGAAACCAGAGGAGCTCTCTCGACGCAGGACTCGGCTTGCTGAAGCGCG
CACGGCAAGAGGCGAGGGGCGGCGACTGGTGAGTACGCCAAAAATTTTGACTAGCGGAGGCTAGAAGGAG
AGAGATGGGTGCGAGAGCGTCAGTATTAAGCGGGGGAGAATTAGATCGCGATGGGAAAAAATTCGGTTAA
GGCCAGGGGGAAAGAAAAAATATAAATTAAAACATATAGTATGGGCAAGCAGGGAGCTAGAACGATTCGC
AGTTAATCCTGGCCTGTTAGAAACATCAGAAGGCTGTAGACAAATACTGGGACAGCTACAACCATCCCTT
CAGACAGGATCAGAAGAACTTAGATCATTATATAATACAGTAGCAACCCTCTATTGTGTGCATCAAAGGA
TAGAGATAAAAGACACCAAGGAAGCTTTAGACAAGATAGAGGAAGAGCAAAACAAAAGTAAGACCACCGC
ACAGCAAGCGGCCGCTGATCTTCAGACCTGGAGGAGGAGATATGAGGGACAATTGGAGAAGTGAATTATA
TAAATATAAAGTAGTAAAAATTGAACCATTAGGAGTAGCACCCACCAAGGCAAAGAGAAGAGTGGTGCAG
AGAGAAAAAAGAGCAGTGGGAATAGGAGCTTTGTTCCTTGGGTTCTTGGGAGCAGCAGGAAGCACTATGG
GCGCAGCGTCAATGACGCTGACGGTACAGGCCAGACAATTATTGTCTGGTATAGTGCAGCAGCAGAACAA
TTTGCTGAGGGCTATTGAGGCGCAACAGCATCTGTTGCAACTCACAGTCTGGGGCATCAAGCAGCTCCAG
GCAAGAATCCTGGCTGTGGAAAGATACCTAAAGGATCAACAGCTCCTGGGGATTTGGGGTTGCTCTGGAA
AACTCATTTGCACCACTGCTGTGCCTTGGAATGCTAGTTGGAGTAATAAATCTCTGGAACAGATTTGGAA
TCACACGACCTGGATGGAGTGGGACAGAGAAATTAACAATTACACAAGCTTAATACACTCCTTAATTGAA
GAATCGCAAAACCAGCAAGAAAAGAATGAACAAGAATTATTGGAATTAGATAAATGGGCAAGTTTGTGGA
ATTGGTTTAACATAACAAATTGGCTGTGGTATATAAAATTATTCATAATGATAGTAGGAGGCTTGGTAGG
TTTAAGAATAGTTTTTGCTGTACTTTCTATAGTGAATAGAGTTAGGCAGGGATATTCACCATTATCGTTT
CAGACCCACCTCCCAACCCCGAGGGGACCCGACAGGCCCGAAGGAATAGAAGAAGAAGGTGGAGAGAGAG
ACAGAGACAGATCCATTCGATTAGTGAACGGATCGGCACTGCGTGCGCCAATTCTGCAGACAAATGGCAG
TATTCATCCACAATTTTAAAAGAAAAGGGGGGATTGGGGGGTACAGTGCAGGGGAAAGAATAGTAGACAT
AATAGCAACAGACATACAAACTAAAGAATTACAAAAACAAATTACAAAAATTCAAAATTTTCGGGTTTAT
TACAGGGACAGCAGAGATCCAGTTTGGTTAATTAAGGTACCGAGGGCCTATTTCCCATGATTCCTTCATA
TTTGCATATACGATACAAGGCTGTTAGAGAGATAATTAGAATTAATTTGACTGTAAACACAAAGATATTA
GTACAAAATACGTGACGTAGAAAGTAATAATTTCTTGGGTAGTTTGCAGTTTTAAAATTATGTTTTAAAA
TGGACTATCATATGCTTACCGTAACTTGAAAGTATTTCGATTTCTTGGCTTTATATATCTTGTGGAAAGG
ACGAAACACCGCAAACACACCAACTTTGTGGGTTTTAGAGCTAGAAATAGCAAGTTAAAATAAGGCTAGT
CCGTTATCAACTTGAAAAAGTGGCACCGAGTCGGTGCTTTTTTGAATTCACTTTGGCCGCGAATCGATAT
GTCGAGTTTACTCCCTATCAGTGATAGAGAACGT
Features (pLannotate 1.2.2; 36 found; start..end, strand, type, name):
    316..4419    +  CDS            Cas9: Cas9 (Csn1) endonuclease from the Streptococcus pyogenes Type II CRISPR/Cas system generates RNA-guided double strand breaks in DNA
   4555..5271    +  CDS            EGFP: the original enhanced GFP (Yang et al., 1996) mammalian codon-optimized
   5282..5493    +  promoter       EF-1α core promoter: core promoter for human elongation factor EF-1α
   5515..6111    +  CDS            PuroR (fragment): puromycin N-acetyltransferase; pac from Streptomyces; confers resistance to puromycin
   6178..6875    +  CDS            rtTA3 (fragment): reverse tetracycline transactivator 3 activates expression from Tet-responsive promoters in the presence of doxycycline
   6805..6915    +  CDS            VP48: 3 tandem repeats of the minimal activation domain of herpes simplex virus VP16 (Cheng et al., 2013)
   6945..7533    +  misc_feature   WPRE: woodchuck hepatitis virus posttranscriptional regulatory element
   7584..7603    +  misc_feature   cPPT/CTS (fragment): central polypurine tract and central termination sequence of HIV-1
   7605..7838    +  LTR            3' LTR (ΔU3): self-inactivating 3' long terminal repeat (LTR) from HIV-1
   7870..8094    +  polyA_signal   bGH poly(A) signal: bovine growth hormone polyadenylation signal
   8098..8119    +  promoter       SV40 promoter (fragment): SV40 enhancer and early promoter
   8140..8568    +  rep_origin     f1 ori (sequence partly withheld): f1 bacteriophage origin of replication; arrow indicates direction of (+) strand synthesis
   8582..8911    +  promoter       SV40 promoter: SV40 enhancer and early promoter
   8959..9006    +  promoter       EM7 promoter: synthetic bacterial promoter&nbsp
   9025..9399    +  CDS            BleoR: antibiotic-binding protein; Sh ble from Streptoalloteichus hindustanus; confers resistance to bleomycin, phleomycin, and Zeocin™
   9409..9534    +  CDS            ble (fragment): BLE_KLEPN - Experimental evidence at protein level: Swiss-Prot protein existence level 1. Binding protein with a strong affinity to the bleomycin family of antibiotics. Binds to CL990; an antimitotic-antibiotic compound. From Klebsiella pneumoniae.
   9529..9650    +  polyA_signal   SV40 poly(A) signal: SV40 polyadenylation signal
   9721..9743    -  protein_bind   lac operator (fragment): The lac repressor binds to the lac operator to inhibit transcription in E. coli. This inhibition can be relieved by adding lactose or isopropyl-β-D-thiogalactopyranoside (IPTG). lac repressor encoded by lacI
   9747..9777    -  promoter       lac promoter: promoter for the E. coli lac operon
   9792..9813    -  protein_bind   CAP binding site: CAP binding activates transcription in the presence of cAMP. E. coli catabolite activator protein
   9826..9918    -  CDS            lacI (fragment): lac repressor; lacI; The lac repressor binds to the lac operator to inhibit transcription in E. coli. This inhibition can be relieved by adding lactose or isopropyl-β-D-thiogalactopyranoside (IPTG).
  10101..10689   -  rep_origin     ori: high-copy-number ColE1/pMB1/pBR322/pUC origin of replication
  10860..11720   -  CDS            AmpR: β-lactamase; bla; confers resistance to ampicillin, carbenicillin, and related antibiotics
  11721..11825   -  promoter       AmpR promoter: bla
  11884..11936   -  misc_feature   bom (fragment): basis of mobility region from pBR322
  12091..12470   +  enhancer       CMV enhancer: human cytomegalovirus immediate early enhancer
  12471..12670   +  promoter       CMV promoter: human cytomegalovirus (CMV) immediate early promoter
  12688..12868   +  LTR            5' LTR (truncated): truncated 5' long terminal repeat (LTR) from HIV-1
  12915..13040   +  misc_feature   HIV-1 Ψ: packaging signal of human immunodeficiency virus type 1
  13024..13387   +  CDS            HIV-1 gag (fragment): gag protein from human immunodeficiency virus 1; gag
  13533..13766   +  misc_feature   RRE: The Rev response element (RRE) of HIV-1 allows for Rev-dependent mRNA export from the nucleus to the cytoplasm.
  14143..14243   +  CDS            Rev (fragment): human immunodeficiency virus 1 (HIV-1) Rev protein; rev; enhances nuclear export of unspliced and incompletely spliced viral mRNAs
  14293..14410   +  misc_feature   cPPT/CTS: central polypurine tract and central termination sequence of HIV-1
  14461..14701   +  promoter       U6 promoter: RNA polymerase III promoter for human U6 snRNA
  14731..14806   +  misc_RNA       gRNA scaffold: guide RNA scaffold for the Streptococcus pyogenes CRISPR/Cas9 system
  14843..284     +  promoter       tight TRE promoter (across the origin): Tet-responsive promoter PTight, consisting of seven tet operator sequences followed by the minimal CMV promoter
