[The description below was written by a language model from this plasmid's Addgene catalogue record and pLannotate feature annotations shown in this document.]
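Description:
TLCV2 - sgAP2S1 #2 is a 14.9 kb lentiviral CRISPR plasmid built on the TLCV2 backbone that combines doxycycline-inducible Cas9 with constitutive expression of a single guide RNA against human AP2S1, which encodes a subunit of the clathrin adaptor protein complex-2. It is an HIV-1-derived, self-inactivating transfer vector. A CMV enhancer/promoter drives genomic RNA from a truncated 5' LTR, followed by the Ψ packaging signal, a gag fragment, the RRE and a cPPT/CTS, with a WPRE and a ΔU3 3' LTR at the other end. In E. coli it is maintained through a high-copy ColE1/pUC-type origin with ampicillin selection. The backbone also contains an f1 origin and an SV40/EM7-driven bleomycin/Zeocin resistance cassette that lies outside the LTRs.

Within the proviral region, a human U6 RNA polymerase III promoter transcribes the AP2S1 spacer fused to the S. pyogenes gRNA scaffold. Immediately downstream, a tight TRE promoter (seven tet operators plus a minimal CMV promoter) controls S. pyogenes Cas9, and an EGFP coding sequence follows in the same orientation. The feature table annotates no linker between them, so how EGFP is coupled to Cas9 is not stated, though its position suggests it reports induced Cas9 expression. A separate EF-1α core promoter drives puromycin N-acetyltransferase followed by the reverse tetracycline transactivator rtTA3, so transduced cells can be selected with puromycin and constitutively supply the transactivator. Adding doxycycline then lets rtTA bind the TRE and switch on Cas9. This allows temporally controlled disruption of AP2S1 in stably transduced mammalian cells. The "#2" in the name implies that it is one of several guides against this gene.
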