Addgene plasmid #202757: TLCV2 - sgAP2S1 #2
Purpose: Encodes Doxycycline inducible Cas9 and sgRNA targeting AP2S1
Depositing lab: Christopher Counter. Depositing organization: Duke University. Publication: The essential clathrin adapter protein complex-2 is tumor suppressive specifically in vivo. Zimmerman SP, DeGraw LB, Counter CM. Nat Commun. 2025 Mar 6;16(1):2254. doi: 10.1038/s41467-025-57521-2. PubMed 40050266.
Backbone
  Vector backbone: TLCV2
  Vector type: Mammalian Expression, Lentiviral, CRISPR
  Selectable markers: Puromycin
Growth in bacteria
  Bacterial resistance: Ampicillin, 100 μg/mL
  Growth temperature: 37°C
  Growth strain: NEB Stable
  Copy number: Unknown
Gene/Insert
  Gene/Insert name: gRNA targeting AP2S1
  gRNA/shRNA sequence: CAAACACACCAACTTTGTGG
  Species: H. sapiens (human)
  Cloning method: Gibson Cloning
  Sequencing primers: 5′ gactatcatatgcttaccgt
Terms and licenses: Academic/Nonprofit Terms; Industry Terms: Not Available to Industry
How to cite: TLCV2 - sgAP2S1 #2 was a gift from Christopher Counter (Addgene plasmid # 202757 ; http://n2t.net/addgene:202757 ; RRID:Addgene_202757)
